Addgene plasmid #176575: pET29b-AviTag-mEGFP-dspB(E184Q W330Y)-6xHis
Purpose: Plasmid for overexpression of recombinant AviTagged, His-tagged fusion protein mEGFP-DspB(E184Q W330Y), used as a non-binding control for detection of biofilm polysaccharide PNAG.
Depositing lab: Mark Nitz. Depositing organization: University of Toronto. Publication: Applications of an inactive Dispersin B probe to monitor biofilm polysaccharide production. Eddenden A, Nitz M. Methods Enzymol. 2022;665:209-231. doi: 10.1016/bs.mie.2021.11.006. Epub 2021 Dec 7. PubMed 35379435.
Backbone
  Vector backbone: pET29b
  Backbone size w/o insert (bp): 5322
  Total vector size (bp): 7245
  Vector type: Bacterial Expression
Growth in bacteria
  Bacterial resistance: Kanamycin, 50 μg/mL
  Growth temperature: 37°C
  Growth strain: DH5alpha
  Copy number: Low Copy
Gene/Insert
  Gene/Insert name: Dispersin B (alt name: DspB)
  Species: Aggregatibacter actinomycetemcomitans
  Insert size (bp): 1923
  Mutation: E184Q W330Y
  GenBank ID: AY228551.1
  Promoter: T7
  Tag / fusion protein: mEGFP (N terminal on insert); Hexahistidine tag (C terminal on insert); Avitag (N terminal on insert)
  Cloning method: Restriction Enzyme; 5′ cloning site NdeI (not destroyed); 3′ cloning site KpnI (not destroyed)
  Sequencing primers: 5′ TAATACGACTCACTATAGGG; 3′ GCTAGTTATTGCTCAGCGG
Resource information
  A portion of this plasmid was derived from a plasmid made by: Dr. Narayanan Ramasubbu Rutgers School of Dental Medicine
Terms and licenses: Academic/Nonprofit Terms; Industry Terms: Not Available to Industry
How to cite: pET29b-AviTag-mEGFP-dspB(E184Q W330Y)-6xHis was a gift from Mark Nitz (Addgene plasmid # 176575 ; http://n2t.net/addgene:176575 ; RRID:Addgene_176575)
