[The description below was written by a language model from this plasmid's Addgene catalogue record and pLannotate feature annotations shown in this document.]
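Description:
pET29b-AviTag-mEGFP-dspB(E184Q W330Y)-6xHis is a bacterial expression plasmid of about 7.2 kb built on the pET29b backbone for overproduction of a tagged fluorescent fusion protein in E. coli. It is selected with kanamycin through an aph(3')-Ia resistance gene and replicates from a pBR322-type ColE1 origin accompanied by the bom region and the rop gene. This is consistent with the catalogue's low-copy designation. An f1 origin is also present, and the short tetracycline-resistance fragments annotated around lacI appear to be backbone remnants rather than functional markers.

The expression cassette uses a T7 promoter followed by a lac operator and the T7 gene 10 ribosome binding site, with the plasmid-borne lacI repressor keeping transcription off until IPTG is added in a host that supplies T7 RNA polymerase. A T7 terminator closes the unit. The open reading frame, cloned between NdeI and KpnI, begins with an AviTag for site-specific enzymatic biotinylation. Next come monomeric EGFP and Dispersin B (DspB) from Aggregatibacter actinomycetemcomitans carrying the E184Q and W330Y substitutions, and the frame ends in a hexahistidine tag for affinity purification. The feature table does not annotate the dspB coding region itself, which presumably occupies the unlabelled stretch between mEGFP and the first His-tag annotation. A second His-tag fragment further downstream probably comes from the vector and may not be translated.

According to the record, the purified protein serves as a non-binding control alongside an inactive Dispersin B probe used to detect the biofilm polysaccharide PNAG. The control helps distinguish specific from nonspecific fluorescent labelling.
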