Features (pLannotate 1.2.2; 21 found; start..end, strand, type, name):
     12..440     +  rep_origin     f1 ori (sequence partly withheld): f1 bacteriophage origin of replication; arrow indicates direction of (+) strand synthesis
    493..550     +  promoter       AmpR promoter (fragment): bla
    559..1374    -  CDS            KanR: aminoglycoside phosphotransferase; aph(3')-Ia; confers resistance to kanamycin in bacteria or G418 (Geneticin®) in eukaryotes
   1496..2084    +  rep_origin     ori: high-copy-number ColE1/pMB1/pBR322/pUC origin of replication
   2270..2409    -  misc_feature   bom: basis of mobility region from pBR322
   2511..2702    -  CDS            rop: Rop protein, which maintains plasmids at low copy number; rop
   2719..3099    +  CDS            YPB1_ECOLX: Protein predicted: Swiss-Prot protein existence level 4. From Escherichia coli.
   3171..3462    -  CDS            TcR (fragment): tetracycline efflux protein; tet; confers resistance to tetracycline
   3477..3498    -  protein_bind   CAP binding site: CAP binding activates transcription in the presence of cAMP. E. coli catabolite activator protein
   3511..4593    -  CDS            lacI: lac repressor; lacI; The lac repressor binds to the lac operator to inhibit transcription in E. coli. This inhibition can be relieved by adding lactose or isopropyl-β-D-thiogalactopyranoside (IPTG).
   4594..4671    -  promoter       lacI promoter: lacI
   4679..4958    -  CDS            TcR (fragment): tetracycline efflux protein; tet; confers resistance to tetracycline
   4984..5002    +  promoter       T7 promoter: promoter for bacteriophage T7 RNA polymerase
   5003..5027    +  protein_bind   lac operator: The lac repressor binds to the lac operator to inhibit transcription in E. coli. This inhibition can be relieved by adding lactose or isopropyl-β-D-thiogalactopyranoside (IPTG). lac repressor encoded by lacI
   5042..5064    +  RBS            RBS: efficient ribosome binding site from bacteriophage T7 gene 10 (Olins and Rangwala, 1989)
   5084..5128    +  CDS            AviTag™: peptide tag that allows for enzymatic biotinylation
   5135..5848    +  CDS            mEGFP: mEGFP is a basic (constitutively fluorescent) green fluorescent protein published in 2002, derived from Aequorea victoria. It has moderate acid sensitivity.
   6983..7000    +  CDS            9xHis (fragment): 9xHis affinity tag
   7085..7102    +  CDS            9xHis (fragment): 9xHis affinity tag
   7112..7161    +  CDS            SET1 (fragment): solubility-enhancement tag derived from T7 phage gene 10B
   7169..7216    +  terminator     T7 terminator: transcription terminator for bacteriophage T7 RNA polymerase
>Addgene plasmid #176575 | pET29b-AviTag-mEGFP-dspB(E184Q W330Y)-6xHis | addgene full sequence | sequence record 348273 | Addgene NGS Result
TGGCGAATGGG
[124 nt withheld, positions 12-135]
C
[91 nt withheld, positions 137-227]
A
[49 nt withheld, positions 229-277]
CCTTTGACGTTGGAGTCCACGTTCTTT
[37 nt withheld, positions 305-341]
ACCCTATCTCGGTCTATTCTTTTGATTTATAAGGGATTTTGCCGATTTCGGCCTATTGGTTAAAAAATGA
GCTGATTTAACAAAAATTTAACGCGAATTTTAACAAAATATTAACGCTTACAATTTAGGTGGCACTTTTC
GGGGAAATGTGCGCGGAACCCCTATTTGTTTATTTTTCTAAATACATTCAAATATGTATCCGCTCATGAA
TTAATTCTTAGAAAAACTCATCGAGCATCAAATGAAACTGCAATTTATTCATATCAGGATTATCAATACC
ATATTTTTGAAAAAGCCGTTTCTGTAATGAAGGAGAAAACTCACCGAGGCAGTTCCATAGGATGGCAAGA
TCCTGGTATCGGTCTGCGATTCCGACTCGTCCAACATCAATACAACCTATTAATTTCCCCTCGTCAAAAA
TAAGGTTATCAAGTGAGAAATCACCATGAGTGACGACTGAATCCGGTGAGAATGGCAAAAGTTTATGCAT
TTCTTTCCAGACTTGTTCAACAGGCCAGCCATTACGCTCGTCATCAAAATCACTCGCATCAACCAAACCG
TTATTCATTCGTGATTGCGCCTGAGCGAGACGAAATACGCGATCGCTGTTAAAAGGACAATTACAAACAG
GAATCGAATGCAACCGGCGCAGGAACACTGCCAGCGCATCAACAATATTTTCACCTGAATCAGGATATTC
TTCTAATACCTGGAATGCTGTTTTCCCGGGGATCGCAGTGGTGAGTAACCATGCATCATCAGGAGTACGG
ATAAAATGCTTGATGGTCGGAAGAGGCATAAATTCCGTCAGCCAGTTTAGTCTGACCATCTCATCTGTAA
CATCATTGGCAACGCTACCTTTGCCATGTTTCAGAAACAACTCTGGCGCATCGGGCTTCCCATACAATCG
ATAGATTGTCGCACCTGATTGCCCGACATTATCGCGAGCCCATTTATACCCATATAAATCAGCATCCATG
TTGGAATTTAATCGCGGCCTAGAGCAAGACGTTTCCCGTTGAATATGGCTCATAACACCCCTTGTATTAC
TGTTTATGTAAGCAGACAGTTTTATTGTTCATGACCAAAATCCCTTAACGTGAGTTTTCGTTCCACTGAG
CGTCAGACCCCGTAGAAAAGATCAAAGGATCTTCTTGAGATCCTTTTTTTCTGCGCGTAATCTGCTGCTT
GCAAACAAAAAAACCACCGCTACCAGCGGTGGTTTGTTTGCCGGATCAAGAGCTACCAACTCTTTTTCCG
AAGGTAACTGGCTTCAGCAGAGCGCAGATACCAAATACTGTCCTTCTAGTGTAGCCGTAGTTAGGCCACC
ACTTCAAGAACTCTGTAGCACCGCCTACATACCTCGCTCTGCTAATCCTGTTACCAGTGGCTGCTGCCAG
TGGCGATAAGTCGTGTCTTACCGGGTTGGACTCAAGACGATAGTTACCGGATAAGGCGCAGCGGTCGGGC
TGAACGGGGGGTTCGTGCACACAGCCCAGCTTGGAGCGAACGACCTACACCGAACTGAGATACCTACAGC
GTGAGCTATGAGAAAGCGCCACGCTTCCCGAAGGGAGAAAGGCGGACAGGTATCCGGTAAGCGGCAGGGT
CGGAACAGGAGAGCGCACGAGGGAGCTTCCAGGGGGAAACGCCTGGTATCTTTATAGTCCTGTCGGGTTT
CGCCACCTCTGACTTGAGCGTCGATTTTTGTGATGCTCGTCAGGGGGGCGGAGCCTATGGAAAAACGCCA
GCAACGCGGCCTTTTTACGGTTCCTGGCCTTTTGCTGGCCTTTTGCTCACATGTTCTTTCCTGCGTTATC
CCCTGATTCTGTGGATAACCGTATTACCGCCTTTGAGTGAGCTGATACCGCTCGCCGCAGCCGAACGACC
GAGCGCAGCGAGTCAGTGAGCGAGGAAGCGGAAGAGCGCCTGATGCGGTATTTTCTCCTTACGCATCTGT
GCGGTATTTCACACCGCAATGGTGCACTCTCAGTACAATCTGCTCTGATGCCGCATAGTTAAGCCAGTAT
ACACTCCGCTATCGCTACGTGACTGGGTCATGGCTGCGCCCCGACACCCGCCAACACCCGCTGACGCGCC
CTGACGGGCTTGTCTGCTCCCGGCATCCGCTTACAGACAAGCTGTGACCGTCTCCGGGAGCTGCATGTGT
CAGAGGTTTTCACCGTCATCACCGAAACGCGCGAGGCAGCTGCGGTAAAGCTCATCAGCGTGGTCGTGAA
GCGATTCACAGATGTCTGCCTGTTCATCCGCGTCCAGCTCGTTGAGTTTCTCCAGAAGCGTTAATGTCTG
GCTTCTGATAAAGCGGGCCATGTTAAGGGCGGTTTTTTCCTGTTTGGTCACTGATGCCTCCGTGTAAGGG
GGATTTCTGTTCATGGGGGTAATGATACCGATGAAACGAGAGAGGATGCTCACGATACGGGTTACTGATG
ATGAACATGCCCGGTTACTGGAACGTTGTGAGGGTAAACAACTGGCGGTATGGATGCGGCGGGACCAGAG
AAAAATCACTCAGGGTCAATGCCAGCGCTTCGTTAATACAGATGTAGGTGTTCCACAGGGTAGCCAGCAG
CATCCTGCGATGCAGATCCGGAACATAATGGTGCAGGGCGCTGACTTCCGCGTTTCCAGACTTTACGAAA
CACGGAAACCGAAGACCATTCATGTTGTTGCTCAGGTCGCAGACGTTTTGCAGCAGCAGTCGCTTCACGT
TCGCTCGCGTATCGGTGATTCATTCTGCTAACCAGTAAGGCAACCCCGCCAGCCTAGCCGGGTCCTCAAC
GACAGGAGCACGATCATGCGCACCCGTGGGGCCGCCATGCCGGCGATAATGGCCTGCTTCTCGCCGAAAC
GTTTGGTGGCGGGACCAGTGACGAAGGCTTGAGCGAGGGCGTGCAAGATTCCGAATACCGCAAGCGACAG
GCCGATCATCGTCGCGCTCCAGCGAAAGCGGTCCTCGCCGAAAATGACCCAGAGCGCTGCCGGCACCTGT
CCTACGAGTTGCATGATAAAGAAGACAGTCATAAGTGCGGCGACGATAGTCATGCCCCGCGCCCACCGGA
AGGAGCTGACTGGGTTGAAGGCTCTCAAGGGCATCGGTCGAGATCCCGGTGCCTAATGAGTGAGCTAACT
TACATTAATTGCGTTGCGCTCACTGCCCGCTTTCCAGTCGGGAAACCTGTCGTGCCAGCTGCATTAATGA
ATCGGCCAACGCGCGGGGAGAGGCGGTTTGCGTATTGGGCGCCAGGGTGGTTTTTCTTTTCACCAGTGAG
ACGGGCAACAGCTGATTGCCCTTCACCGCCTGGCCCTGAGAGAGTTGCAGCAAGCGGTCCACGCTGGTTT
GCCCCAGCAGGCGAAAATCCTGTTTGATGGTGGTTAACGGCGGGATATAACATGAGCTGTCTTCGGTATC
GTCGTATCCCACTACCGAGATGTCCGCACCAACGCGCAGCCCGGACTCGGTAATGGCGCGCATTGCGCCC
AGCGCCATCTGATCGTTGGCAACCAGCATCGCAGTGGGAACGATGCCCTCATTCAGCATTTGCATGGTTT
GTTGAAAACCGGACATGGCACTCCAGTCGCCTTCCCGTTCCGCTATCGGCTGAATTTGATTGCGAGTGAG
ATATTTATGCCAGCCAGCCAGACGCAGACGCGCCGAGACAGAACTTAATGGGCCCGCTAACAGCGCGATT
TGCTGGTGACCCAATGCGACCAGATGCTCCACGCCCAGTCGCGTACCGTCTTCATGGGAGAAAATAATAC
TGTTGATGGGTGTCTGGTCAGAGACATCAAGAAATAACGCCGGAACATTAGTGCAGGCAGCTTCCACAGC
AATGGCATCCTGGTCATCCAGCGGATAGTTAATGATCAGCCCACTGACGCGTTGCGCGAGAAGATTGTGC
ACCGCCGCTTTACAGGCTTCGACGCCGCTTCGTTCTACCATCGACACCACCACGCTGGCACCCAGTTGAT
CGGCGCGAGATTTAATCGCCGCGACAATTTGCGACGGCGCGTGCAGGGCCAGACTGGAGGTGGCAACGCC
AATCAGCAACGACTGTTTGCCCGCCAGTTGTTGTGCCACGCGGTTGGGAATGTAATTCAGCTCCGCCATC
GCCGCTTCCACTTTTTCCCGCGTTTTCGCAGAAACGTGGCTGGCCTGGTTCACCACGCGGGAAACGGTCT
GATAAGAGACACCGGCATACTCTGCGACATCGTATAACGTTACTGGTTTCACATTCACCACCCTGAATTG
ACTCTCTTCCGGGCGCTATCATGCCATACCGCGAAAGGTTTTGCGCCATTCGATGGTGTCCGGGATCTCG
ACGCTCTCCCTTATGCGACTCCTGCATTAGGAAGCAGCCCAGTAGTAGGTTGAGGCCGTTGAGCACCGCC
GCCGCAAGGAATGGTGCATGCAAGGAGATGGCGCCCAACAGTCCCCCGGCCACGGGGCCTGCCACCATAC
CCACGCCGAAACAAGCGCTCATGAGCCCGAAGTGGCGAGCCCGATCTTCCCCATCGGTGATGTCGGCGAT
ATAGGCGCCAGCAACCGCACCTGTGGCGCCGGTGATGCCGGCCACGATGCGTCCGGCGTAGAGGATCGAG
ATCGATCTCGATCCCGCGAAATTAATACGACTCACTATAGGGGAATTGTGAGCGGATAACAATTCCCCTC
TAGAAATAATTTTGTTTAACTTTAAGAAGGAGATATACATATGGCTAGCATGGGCCTGAACGACATCTTC
GAGGCTCAGAAAATCGAATGGCACGAAGGCTCTGTGAGCAAGGGCGAGGAGCTGTTCACCGGGGTGGTGC
CCATCCTGGTCGAGCTGGACGGCGACGTAAACGGCCACAAGTTCAGCGTGTCCGGCGAGGGCGAGGGCGA
TGCCACCTACGGCAAGCTGACCCTGAAGTTCATCTGCACCACCGGCAAGCTGCCCGTGCCCTGGCCCACC
CTCGTGACCACCCTGACCTACGGCGTGCAGTGCTTCAGCCGCTACCCCGACCACATGAAGCAGCACGACT
TCTTCAAGTCCGCCATGCCCGAAGGCTACGTCCAGGAGCGCACCATCTTCTTCAAGGACGACGGCAACTA
CAAGACCCGCGCCGAGGTGAAGTTCGAGGGCGACACCCTGGTGAACCGCATCGAGCTGAAGGGCATCGAC
TTCAAGGAGGACGGCAACATCCTGGGGCACAAGCTGGAGTACAACTACAACAGCCACAACGTCTATATCA
TGGCCGACAAGCAGAAGAACGGCATCAAGGTGAACTTCAAGATCCGCCACAACATCGAGGACGGCAGCGT
GCAGCTCGCCGACCACTACCAGCAGAACACCCCCATCGGCGACGGCCCCGTGCTGCTGCCCGACAACCAC
TACCTGAGCACCCAGTCCAAACTGAGCAAAGACCCCAACGAGAAGCGCGATCACATGGTCCTGCTGGAGT
TCGTGACCGCCGCCGGGATCACTCTCGGCATGGACGAGCTGTACAAGCTCGACAGCGGGGGTGGCGGACA
TATCTTTAACCCGCGTGGATCCCTCGACAATTGTTGCGTAAAAGGCAATCCCATATATCCGCAAAAAACA
AGTACCAAGCAGACCGGATTAATGCTGGACATCGCCCGACATTTTTATTCACCCGAGGTGATTAAATCCT
TTATTGATACCATCAGCCTTTCCGGCGGTAATTTTCTGCACCTGCATTTTTCCGACCATGAAAACTATGC
GATAGAAAGCCATTTACTTAATCAACGTGCGGAAAATGCCGTGCAGGGCAAAGACGGTATTTATATTAAT
CCTTATACCGGAAAGCCATTCTTGAGTTATCGGCAACTTGACGATATCAAAGCCTATGCTAAGGCAAAAG
GCATTGAGTTGATTCCCGAACTTGACAGCCCGAATCACATGACGGCGATCTTTAAACTGGTGCAAAAAGA
CAGAGGGGTCAAGTACCTTCAAGGATTAAAATCACGCCAGGTAGATGATGAAATTGATATTACTAATGCT
GACAGTATTACTTTTATGCAATCTTTAATGAGTGAGGTTATTGATATTTTTGGCGACACGAGTCAGCATT
TTCATATTGGTGGCGATCAATTTGGTTATTCTGTGGAAAGTAATCATGAGTTTATTACGTATGCCAATAA
ACTATCCTACTTTTTAGAGAAAAAAGGGTTGAAAACCCGAATGTGGAATGACGGATTAATTAAAAATACT
TTTGAGCAAATCAACCCGAATATTGAAATTACTTATTGGAGCTATGATGGCGATACGCAGGACAAAAATG
AAGCTGCCGAGCGCCGTGATATGCGGGTCAGTTTGCCGGAGTTGCTGGCGAAAGGCTTTACTGTCCTGAA
CTATAATTCCTATTATCTTTACATTGTTCCGAAAGCTTCACCAACCTTCTCGCAAGATGCCGCCTTTGCC
GCCAAAGATGTTATAAAAAATTGGGATCTTGGTGTTTGGGATGGACGAAACACCAAAAACCGCGTACAAA
ATACTCATGAAATAGCCGGCGCAGCATTATCGATCTACGGAGAAGATGCAAAAGCGCTGAAAGACGAAAC
AATTCAGAAAAACACGAAAAGTTTATTGGAAGCGGTGATTCATAAGACGAATGGGGATGAGCACCACCAC
CACCACCACTGAGGTACCCTGGTGCCACGCGGTTCCATGGCGATATCGGATCCGAATTCGAGCTCCGTCG
ACAAGCTTGCGGCCGCACTCGAGCACCACCACCACCACCACTGAGATCCGGCTGCTAACAAAGCCCGAAA
GGAAGCTGAGTTGGCTGCTGCCACCGCTGAGCAATAACTAGCATAACCCCTTGGGGCCTCTAAACGGGTC
TTGAGGGGTTTTTTGCTGAAAGGAGGAACTATATCCGGAT
